>Addgene plasmid #54844 | mTurquoise2-pBAD | addgene full sequence | sequence record 139002 | Addgene NGS Result
AAGAAACCAATTGTCCATATTGCATCAGACATTGCCGTCACTGCGTCTTTTACTGGCTCTTCTCGCTAAC
CAAACCGGTAACCCCGCTTATTAAAAGCATTCTGTAACAAAGCGGGACCAAAGCCATGACAAAAACGCGT
AACAAAAGTGTCTATAATCACGGCAGAAAAGTCCACATTGATTATTTGCACGGCGTCACACTTTGCTATG
CCATAGCATTTTTATCCATAAGATTAGCGGATACTACCTGACGCTTTTTATCGCAACTCTCTACTGTTTC
TCCATACCCGTTTTTTTGGGCTAGAAATAATTTTGTTTAACTTTAAGAAGGAGATATACATATGCGGGGT
TCTCATCATCATCATCATCATGGTATGGCTAGCATGACTGGTGGACAGCAAATGGGTCGGGATCTGTACG
AGAACCTGTACTTCCAGGGCTCGAGCATGGTGAGCAAGGGCGAGGAGCTGTTCACCGGGGTGGTGCCCAT
CCTGGTCGAGCTGGACGGCGACGTAAACGGCCACAAGTTCAGCGTGTCCGGCGAGGGCGAGGGCGATGCC
ACCTACGGCAAGCTGACCCTGAAGTTCATCTGCACCACCGGCAAGCTGCCCGTGCCCTGGCCCACCCTCG
TGACCACCCTGTCCTGGGGCGTGCAGTGCTTCGCCCGCTACCCCGACCACATGAAGCAGCACGACTTCTT
CAAGTCCGCCATGCCCGAAGGCTACGTCCAGGAGCGCACCATCTTCTTCAAGGACGACGGCAACTACAAG
ACCCGCGCCGAGGTGAAGTTCGAGGGCGACACCCTGGTGAACCGCATCGAGCTGAAGGGCATCGACTTCA
AGGAGGACGGCAACATCCTGGGGCACAAGCTGGAGTACAACTACTTCAGCGACAACGTCTATATCACCGC
CGACAAGCAGAAGAACGGCATCAAGGCCAACTTCAAGATCCGCCACAACATCGAGGACGGCGGCGTGCAG
CTCGCCGACCACTACCAGCAGAACACCCCCATCGGCGACGGCCCCGTGCTGCTGCCCGACAACCACTACC
TGAGCACCCAGTCCAAGCTGAGCAAAGACCCCAACGAGAAGCGCGATCACATGGTCCTGCTGGAGTTCGT
GACCGCCGCCGGGATCACTCTCGGCATGGACGAGCTGTACAAGTAAGAATTCGAAGCTTGGCTGTTTTGG
CGGATGAGAGAAGATTTTCAGCCTGATACAGATTAAATCAGAACGCAGAAGCGGTCTGATAAAACAGAAT
TTGCCTGGCGGCAGTAGCGCGGTGGTCCCACCTGACCCCATGCCGAACTCAGAAGTGAAACGCCGTAGCG
CCGATGGTAGTGTGGGGTCTCCCCATGCGAGAGTAGGGAACTGCCAGGCATCAAATAAAACGAAAGGCTC
AGTCGAAAGACTGGGCCTTTCGTTTTATCTGTTGTTTGTCGGTGAACGCTCTCCTGAGTAGGACAAATCC
GCCGGGAGCGGATTTGAACGTTGCGAAGCAACGGCCCGGAGGGTGGCGGGCAGGACGCCCGCCATAAACT
GCCAGGCATCAAATTAAGCAGAAGGCCATCCTGACGGATGGCCTTTTTGCGTTTCTACAAACTCTTTTGT
TTATTTTTCTAAATACATTCAAATATGTATCCGCTCATGAGACAATAACCCTGATAAATGCTTCAATAAT
ATTGAAAAAGGAAGAGTATGAGTATTCAACATTTCCGTGTCGCCCTTATTCCCTTTTTTGCGGCATTTTG
CCTTCCTGTTTTTGCTCACCCAGAAACGCTGGTGAAAGTAAAAGATGCTGAAGATCAGTTGGGTGCACGA
GTGGGTTACATCGAACTGGATCTCAACAGCGGTAAGATCCTTGAGAGTTTTCGCCCCGAAGAACGTTTTC
CAATGATGAGCACTTTTAAAGTTCTGCTATGTGGCGCGGTATTATCCCGTGTTGACGCCGGGCAAGAGCA
ACTCGGTCGCCGCATACACTATTCTCAGAATGACTTGGTTGAGTACTCACCAGTCACAGAAAAGCATCTT
ACGGATGGCATGACAGTAAGAGAATTATGCAGTGCTGCCATAACCATGAGTGATAACACTGCGGCCAACT
TACTTCTGACAACGATCGGAGGACCGAAGGAGCTAACCGCTTTTTTGCACAACATGGGGGATCATGTAAC
TCGCCTTGATCGTTGGGAACCGGAGCTGAATGAAGCCATACCAAACGACGAGCGTGACACCACGATGCCT
GCAGCAATGGCAACAACGTTGCGCAAACTATTAACTGGCGAACTACTTACTCTAGCTTCCCGGCAACAAT
TAATAGACTGGATGGAGGCGGATAAAGTTGCAGGACCACTTCTGCGCTCGGCCCTTCCGGCTGGCTGGTT
TATTGCTGATAAATCTGGAGCCGGTGAGCGTGGGTCTCGCGGTATCATTGCAGCACTGGGGCCAGATGGT
AAGCCCTCCCGTATCGTAGTTATCTACACGACGGGGAGTCAGGCAACTATGGATGAACGAAATAGACAGA
TCGCTGAGATAGGTGCCTCACTGATTAAGCATTGGTAACTGTCAGACCAAGTTTACTCATATATACTTTA
GATTGATT
[125 nt withheld, positions 2599-2723]
C
[141 nt withheld, positions 2725-2865]
CCTTTGACGTTGGAGTCCACGTTCTTT
[37 nt withheld, positions 2893-2929]
ACCCTATCTCGGGCTATTCTTTTGATTTATAAGGGATTTTGCCGATTTCGGCCTATTGGTTAAAAAATGA
GCTGATTTAACAAAAATTTAACGCGAATTTTAACAAAATATTAACGTTTACAATTTAAAAGGATCTAGGT
GAAGATCCTTTTTGATAATCTCATGACCAAAATCCCTTAACGTGAGTTTTCGTTCCACTGAGCGTCAGAC
CCCGTAGAAAAGATCAAAGGATCTTCTTGAGATCCTTTTTTTCTGCGCGTAATCTGCTGCTTGCAAACAA
AAAAACCACCGCTACCAGCGGTGGTTTGTTTGCCGGATCAAGAGCTACCAACTCTTTTTCCGAAGGTAAC
TGGCTTCAGCAGAGCGCAGATACCAAATACTGTCCTTCTAGTGTAGCCGTAGTTAGGCCACCACTTCAAG
AACTCTGTAGCACCGCCTACATACCTCGCTCTGCTAATCCTGTTACCAGTGGCTGCTGCCAGTGGCGATA
AGTCGTGTCTTACCGGGTTGGACTCAAGACGATAGTTACCGGATAAGGCGCAGCGGTCGGGCTGAACGGG
GGGTTCGTGCACACAGCCCAGCTTGGAGCGAACGACCTACACCGAACTGAGATACCTACAGCGTGAGCTA
TGAGAAAGCGCCACGCTTCCCGAAGGGAGAAAGGCGGACAGGTATCCGGTAAGCGGCAGGGTCGGAACAG
GAGAGCGCACGAGGGAGCTTCCAGGGGGAAACGCCTGGTATCTTTATAGTCCTGTCGGGTTTCGCCACCT
CTGACTTGAGCGTCGATTTTTGTGATGCTCGTCAGGGGGGCGGAGCCTATGGAAAAACGCCAGCAACGCG
GCCTTTTTACGGTTCCTGGCCTTTTGCTGGCCTTTTGCTCACATGTTCTTTCCTGCGTTATCCCCTGATT
CTGTGGATAACCGTATTACCGCCTTTGAGTGAGCTGATACCGCTCGCCGCAGCCGAACGACCGAGCGCAG
CGAGTCAGTGAGCGAGGAAGCGGAAGAGCGCCTGATGCGGTATTTTCTCCTTACGCATCTGTGCGGTATT
TCACACCGCATCTGGTGCACTCTCAGTACAATCTGCTCTGATGCCGCATAGTTAAGCCAGTATACACTCC
GCTATCGCTACGTGACTGGGTCATGGCTGCGCCCCGACACCCGCCAACACCCGCTGACGCGCCCTGACGG
GCTTGTCTGCTCCCGGCATCCGCTTACAGACAAGCTGTGACCGTCTCCGGGAGCTGCATGTGTCAGAGGT
TTTCACCGTCATCACCGAAACGCGCGAGGCAGAAGGAGATGGCGCCCAACAGTCCCCCGGCCACGGGGCC
TGCCACCATACCCACGCCGAAACAAGCGCTCATGAGCCCGAAGTGGCGAGCCCGATCTTCCCCATCGGTG
ATGTCGGCGATATAGGCGCCAGCAACCGCACCTGTGGCGCCGGTGATGCCGGCCACGATGCGTCCGGCGT
AGAGGATCTGCTCATGTTTGACAGCTTATCATCGATGCATAATGTGCCTGTCAAATGGACGAAGCAGGGA
TTCTGCAAACCCTATGCTACTCCGTCAAGCCGTCAATTGTCTGATTCGTTACCAATTATGACAACTTGAC
GGCTACATCATTCACTTTTTCTTCACAACCGGCACGGAACTCGCTCGGGCTGGCCCCGGTGCATTTTTTA
AATACCCGCGAGAAATAGAGTTGATCGTCAAAACCAACATTGCGACCGACGGTGGCGATAGGCATCCGGG
TGGTGCTCAAAAGCAGCTTCGCCTGGCTGATACGTTGGTCCTCGCGCCAGCTTAAGACGCTAATCCCTAA
CTGCTGGCGGAAAAGATGTGACAGACGCGACGGCGACAAGCAAACATGCTGTGCGACGCTGGCGATATCA
AAATTGCTGTCTGCCAGGTGATCGCTGATGTACTGACAAGCCTCGCGTACCCGATTATCCATCGGTGGAT
GGAGCGACTCGTTAATCGCTTCCATGCGCCGCAGTAACAATTGCTCAAGCAGATTTATCGCCAGCAGCTC
CGAATAGCGCCCTTCCCCTTGCCCGGCGTTAATGATTTGCCCAAACAGGTCGCTGAAATGCGGCTGGTGC
GCTTCATCCGGGCGAAAGAACCCCGTATTGGCAAATATTGACGGCCAGTTAAGCCATTCATGCCAGTAGG
CGCGCGGACGAAAGTAAACCCACTGGTGATACCATTCGCGAGCCTCCGGATGACGACCGTAGTGATGAAT
CTCTCCTGGCGGGAACAGCAAAATATCACCCGGTCGGCAAACAAATTCTCGTCCCTGATTTTTCACCACC
CCCTGACCGCGAATGGTGAGATTGAGAATATAACCTTTCATTCCCAGCGGTCGGTCGATAAAAAAATCGA
GATAACCGTTGGCCTCAATCGGCGTTAAACCCGCCACCAGATGGGCATTAAACGAGTATCCCGGCAGCAG
GGGATCATTTTGCGCTTCAGCCATACTTTTCATACTCCCGCCATTCAGAG
Features (pLannotate 1.2.2; 17 found; start..end, strand, type, name):
      1..285     +  promoter       araBAD promoter: araBAD; promoter of the L-arabinose operon of E. coli; the araC regulatory gene is transcribed in the opposite direction (Guzman et al., 1995)
    312..334     +  RBS            RBS: efficient ribosome binding site from bacteriophage T7 gene 10 (Olins and Rangwala, 1989)
    354..374     +  CDS            capTEV™ (fragment): composite tag for in vivo biotinylation, TEV protease cleavage, and 6xHis tagging
    375..407     +  CDS            T7 tag (gene 10 leader): leader peptide from bacteriophage T7 gene 10 promotes efficient translation in E. coli
    447..1163    +  CDS            mTurquoise2: mTurquoise2 is a basic (constitutively fluorescent) cyan fluorescent protein published in 2012, derived from Aequorea victoria. It is reported to be a rapidly-maturing monomer with very low acid sensitivity.
   1263..1378    +  ncRNA          5S rRNA: Accession: RF00001 - 5S ribosomal RNA
   1382..1468    +  terminator     rrnB T1 terminator: Escherichia coli rrnB; transcription terminator T1 from the E. coli rrnB gene
   1560..1587    +  terminator     rrnB T2 terminator: transcription terminator T2 from the E. coli rrnB gene
   1606..1697    +  promoter       AmpR promoter: bla
   1698..2558    +  CDS            AmpR: β-lactamase; bla; confers resistance to ampicillin, carbenicillin, and related antibiotics
   2600..2980    +  rep_origin     M13 ori (sequence partly withheld): M13 bacteriophage origin of replication; arrow indicates direction of (+) strand synthesis
   3166..3754    +  rep_origin     ori: high-copy-number ColE1/pMB1/pBR322/pUC origin of replication
   3940..4080    -  misc_feature   bom: basis of mobility region from pBR322
   4182..4221    -  CDS            rop (fragment): Rop protein, which maintains plasmids at low copy number; rop
   4222..4407    -  CDS            TcR (fragment): tetracycline efflux protein; tet; confers resistance to tetracycline
   4417..4435    +  promoter       tet promoter (fragment): E. coli promoter for tetracycline efflux protein gene
   4525..5403    -  CDS            araC: L-arabinose regulatory protein; araC
