[The description below was written by a language model from this plasmid's Addgene catalogue record and pLannotate feature annotations shown in this document.]
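Description:
mTurquoise2-pBAD is a bacterial expression plasmid for producing the cyan fluorescent protein mTurquoise2 in E. coli under arabinose control. The backbone is a pBAD-type vector. It carries the araBAD promoter together with a divergently transcribed araC gene, whose product represses the promoter in the absence of L-arabinose and activates it when the sugar is present, giving tunable, inducible expression. Propagation relies on a high-copy ColE1/pUC-type origin, and selection is through β-lactamase (ampicillin resistance). An M13 phage origin is also annotated, along with pBR322-derived remnants that appear non-functional as fragments: the bom region and partial rop, tetracycline-resistance and tet promoter sequences. The catalogue lists a backbone size of about 4.8 kb, whereas the sequenced record is 5,429 nt; the record does not explain this difference.

Downstream of the promoter, a bacteriophage T7 gene 10 ribosome binding site drives translation of an N-terminal leader followed by the mTurquoise2 coding sequence. The leader contains a 6xHis tag and the T7 gene 10 leader tag. The short fragment annotated as a capTEV match most likely corresponds to the His tag. The catalogue also lists an N-terminal TEV protease site, although no separate TEV feature is called in the table. Transcription ends at the rrnB T1 and T2 terminators, which are preceded by a 5S rRNA segment of the rrnB region.

mTurquoise2 is a monomeric, rapidly maturing, acid-tolerant Aequorea victoria derivative, with excitation recorded at 434 nm and emission at 474 nm. The His tag allows affinity purification of the recombinant protein, so the plasmid suits preparing purified mTurquoise2 for use as a fluorescence standard or for in vitro characterisation. The repository lists it as an empty backbone.
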