Addgene plasmid #54844: mTurquoise2-pBAD
Purpose: (Empty Backbone) Localization: Protein Expression Vector , Excitation: 434, Emission: 474
Depositing lab: Michael Davidson. Depositing organization: Florida State University, Tallahassee.
Backbone
  Vector backbone: mTurquoise2-pBAD
  Backbone size (bp): 4800
  Vector type: Bacterial Expression
  Tag / fusion protein: 6x His (N terminal on backbone); T7 tag (N terminal on backbone); TEV site (N terminal on backbone)
Growth in bacteria
  Bacterial resistance: Ampicillin, 100 μg/mL
  Growth temperature: 37°C
  Growth strain: DH5alpha
  Copy number: High Copy
Gene/Insert
  Gene/Insert name: mTurquoise2
Terms and licenses: Academic/Nonprofit Terms; Industry Terms
Depositor comments: Contains 6x-Histidine tag for protein purification. Excitation = 434; Emission = 474
How to cite: mTurquoise2-pBAD was a gift from Michael Davidson (Addgene plasmid # 54844 ; http://n2t.net/addgene:54844 ; RRID:Addgene_54844)
