>Addgene plasmid #54844 | mTurquoise2-pBAD | addgene partial sequence | sequence record 93129 | pBAD-F 5'-ATGCCATAGCATTTTTATCC-3'
TTTATCGCAACTCTCTACTGTTTCTCCATACCCGTTTTTTTGGGCTAGAAATAATTTTGTTTAACTTTAA
GAAGGAGATATACATATGCGGGGTTCTCATCATCATCATCATCATGGTATGGCTAGCATGACTGGTGGAC
AGCAAATGGGTCGGGATCTGTACGAGAACCTGTACTTCCAGGGCTCGAGCATGGTGAGCAAGGGCGAGGA
GCTGTTCACCGGGGTGGTGCCCATCCTGGTCGAGCTGGACGGCGACGTAAACGGCCACAAGTTCAGCGTG
TCCGGCGAGGGCGAGGGCGATGCCACCTACGGCAAGCTGACCCTGAAGTTCATCTGCACCACCGGCAAGC
TGCCCGTGCCCTGGCCCACCCTCGTGACCACCCTGTCCTGGGGCGTGCAGTGCTTCGCCCGCTACCCCGA
CCACATGAAGCAGCACGACTTCTTCAAGTCCGCCATGCCCGAAGGCTACGTCCAGGAGCGCACCATCTTC
TTCAAGGACGACGGCAACTACAAGACCCGCGCCGAGGTGAAGTTCGAGGGCGACACCCTGGTGAACCGCA
TCGAGCTGAAGGGCATCGACTTCAAGGAGGACGGCAACATCCTGGGGCACAAGCTGGAGTACAACTACTT
CAGCGACAACGTCTATATCACCGCCGACAAGCAGAAGAACGGCATCAAGGCCAACTTCAAGATCCGCCAC
AACATCGAGGACGGCGGCGTGCAGCTCGCCGACCACTACCAGCAGAACACCCCCATCGGCGACGGCCC
